>Addgene plasmid #128245 | PX458_THRA_iso1_1 | addgene full sequence | sequence record 260818 | Addgene NGS Result
TTTTGCTCACATGTGAGGGCCTATTTCCCATGATTCCTTCATATTTGCATATACGATACAAGGCTGTTAG
AGAGATAATTGGAATTAATTTGACTGTAAACACAAAGATATTAGTACAAAATACGTGACGTAGAAAGTAA
TAATTTCTTGGGTAGTTTGCAGTTTTAAAATTATGTTTTAAAATGGACTATCATATGCTTACCGTAACTT
GAAAGTATTTCGATTTCTTGGCTTTATATATCTTGTGGAAAGGACGAAACACCGGAAGTCTAAAGCCTCA
GGGTTTTAGAGCTAGAAATAGCAAGTTAAAATAAGGCTAGTCCGTTATCAACTTGAAAAAGTGGCACCGA
GTCGGTGCTTTTTTGTTTTAGAGCTAGAAATAGCAAGTTAAAATAAGGCTAGTCCGTTTTTAGCGCGTGC
GCCAATTCTGCAGACAAATGGCTCTAGAGGTACCCGTTACATAACTTACGGTAAATGGCCCGCCTGGCTG
ACCGCCCAACGACCCCCGCCCATTGACGTCAATAGTAACGCCAATAGGGACTTTCCATTGACGTCAATGG
GTGGAGTATTTACGGTAAACTGCCCACTTGGCAGTACATCAAGTGTATCATATGCCAAGTACGCCCCCTA
TTGACGTCAATGACGGTAAATGGCCCGCCTGGCATTGTGCCCAGTACATGACCTTATGGGACTTTCCTAC
TTGGCAGTACATCTACGTATTAGTCATCGCTATTACCATGGTCGAGGTGAGCCCCACGTTCTGCTTCACT
CTCCCCATCTCCCCCCCCTCCCCACCCCCAATTTTGTATTTATTTATTTTTTAATTATTTTGTGCAGCGA
TGGGGGCGGGGGGGGGGGGGGGGSGCGCGCCAGGCGGGGCGGGGCGGGGCGAGGGGCGGGGCGGGGCGAG
GCGGAGAGGTGCGGCGGCAGCCAATCAGAGCGGCGCGCTCCGAAAGTTTCCTTTTATGGCGAGGCGGCGG
CGGCGGCGGCCCTATAAAAAGCGAAGCGCGCGGCGGGCGGGAGTCGCTGCGCGCTGCCTTCGCCCCGTGC
CCCGCTCCGCCGCCGCCTCGCGCCGCCCGCCCCGGCTCTGACTGACCGCGTTACTCCCACAGGTGAGCGG
GCGGGACGGCCCTTCTCCTCCGGGCTGTAATTAGCTGAGCAAGAGGTAAGGGTTTAAGGGATGGTTGGTT
GGTGGGGTATTAATGTTTAATTACCTGGAGCACCTGCCTGAAATCACTTTTTTTCAGGTTGGACCGGTGC
CACCATGGACTATAAGGACCACGACGGAGACTACAAGGATCATGATATTGATTACAAAGACGATGACGAT
AAGATGGCCCCAAAGAAGAAGCGGAAGGTCGGTATCCACGGAGTCCCAGCAGCCGACAAGAAGTACAGCA
TCGGCCTGGACATCGGCACCAACTCTGTGGGCTGGGCCGTGATCACCGACGAGTACAAGGTGCCCAGCAA
GAAATTCAAGGTGCTGGGCAACACCGACCGGCACAGCATCAAGAAGAACCTGATCGGAGCCCTGCTGTTC
GACAGCGGCGAAACAGCCGAGGCCACCCGGCTGAAGAGAACCGCCAGAAGAAGATACACCAGACGGAAGA
ACCGGATCTGCTATCTGCAAGAGATCTTCAGCAACGAGATGGCCAAGGTGGACGACAGCTTCTTCCACAG
ACTGGAAGAGTCCTTCCTGGTGGAAGAGGATAAGAAGCACGAGCGGCACCCCATCTTCGGCAACATCGTG
GACGAGGTGGCCTACCACGAGAAGTACCCCACCATCTACCACCTGAGAAAGAAACTGGTGGACAGCACCG
ACAAGGCCGACCTGCGGCTGATCTATCTGGCCCTGGCCCACATGATCAAGTTCCGGGGCCACTTCCTGAT
CGAGGGCGACCTGAACCCCGACAACAGCGACGTGGACAAGCTGTTCATCCAGCTGGTGCAGACCTACAAC
CAGCTGTTCGAGGAAAACCCCATCAACGCCAGCGGCGTGGACGCCAAGGCCATCCTGTCTGCCAGACTGA
GCAAGAGCAGACGGCTGGAAAATCTGATCGCCCAGCTGCCCGGCGAGAAGAAGAATGGCCTGTTCGGAAA
CCTGATTGCCCTGAGCCTGGGCCTGACCCCCAACTTCAAGAGCAACTTCGACCTGGCCGAGGATGCCAAA
CTGCAGCTGAGCAAGGACACCTACGACGACGACCTGGACAACCTGCTGGCCCAGATCGGCGACCAGTACG
CCGACCTGTTTCTGGCCGCCAAGAACCTGTCCGACGCCATCCTGCTGAGCGACATCCTGAGAGTGAACAC
CGAGATCACCAAGGCCCCCCTGAGCGCCTCTATGATCAAGAGATACGACGAGCACCACCAGGACCTGACC
CTGCTGAAAGCTCTCGTGCGGCAGCAGCTGCCTGAGAAGTACAAAGAGATTTTCTTCGACCAGAGCAAGA
ACGGCTACGCCGGCTACATTGACGGCGGAGCCAGCCAGGAAGAGTTCTACAAGTTCATCAAGCCCATCCT
GGAAAAGATGGACGGCACCGAGGAACTGCTCGTGAAGCTGAACAGAGAGGACCTGCTGCGGAAGCAGCGG
ACCTTCGACAACGGCAGCATCCCCCACCAGATCCACCTGGGAGAGCTGCACGCCATTCTGCGGCGGCAGG
AAGATTTTTACCCATTCCTGAAGGACAACCGGGAAAAGATCGAGAAGATCCTGACCTTCCGCATCCCCTA
CTACGTGGGCCCTCTGGCCAGGGGAAACAGCAGATTCGCCTGGATGACCAGAAAGAGCGAGGAAACCATC
ACCCCCTGGAACTTCGAGGAAGTGGTGGACAAGGGCGCTTCCGCCCAGAGCTTCATCGAGCGGATGACCA
ACTTCGATAAGAACCTGCCCAACGAGAAGGTGCTGCCCAAGCACAGCCTGCTGTACGAGTACTTCACCGT
GTATAACGAGCTGACCAAAGTGAAATACGTGACCGAGGGAATGAGAAAGCCCGCCTTCCTGAGCGGCGAG
CAGAAAAAGGCCATCGTGGACCTGCTGTTCAAGACCAACCGGAAAGTGACCGTGAAGCAGCTGAAAGAGG
ACTACTTCAAGAAAATCGAGTGCTTCGACTCCGTGGAAATCTCCGGCGTGGAAGATCGGTTCAACGCCTC
CCTGGGCACATACCACGATCTGCTGAAAATTATCAAGGACAAGGACTTCCTGGACAATGAGGAAAACGAG
GACATTCTGGAAGATATCGTGCTGACCCTGACACTGTTTGAGGACAGAGAGATGATCGAGGAACGGCTGA
AAACCTATGCCCACCTGTTCGACGACAAAGTGATGAAGCAGCTGAAGCGGCGGAGATACACCGGCTGGGG
CAGGCTGAGCCGGAAGCTGATCAACGGCATCCGGGACAAGCAGTCCGGCAAGACAATCCTGGATTTCCTG
AAGTCCGACGGCTTCGCCAACAGAAACTTCATGCAGCTGATCCACGACGACAGCCTGACCTTTAAAGAGG
ACATCCAGAAAGCCCAGGTGTCCGGCCAGGGCGATAGCCTGCACGAGCACATTGCCAATCTGGCCGGCAG
CCCCGCCATTAAGAAGGGCATCCTGCAGACAGTGAAGGTGGTGGACGAGCTCGTGAAAGTGATGGGCCGG
CACAAGCCCGAGAACATCGTGATCGAAATGGCCAGAGAGAACCAGACCACCCAGAAGGGACAGAAGAACA
GCCGCGAGAGAATGAAGCGGATCGAAGAGGGCATCAAAGAGCTGGGCAGCCAGATCCTGAAAGAACACCC
CGTGGAAAACACCCAGCTGCAGAACGAGAAGCTGTACCTGTACTACCTGCAGAATGGGCGGGATATGTAC
GTGGACCAGGAACTGGACATCAACCGGCTGTCCGACTACGATGTGGACCATATCGTGCCTCAGAGCTTTC
TGAAGGACGACTCCATCGACAACAAGGTGCTGACCAGAAGCGACAAGAACCGGGGCAAGAGCGACAACGT
GCCCTCCGAAGAGGTCGTGAAGAAGATGAAGAACTACTGGCGGCAGCTGCTGAACGCCAAGCTGATTACC
CAGAGAAAGTTCGACAATCTGACCAAGGCCGAGAGAGGCGGCCTGAGCGAACTGGATAAGGCCGGCTTCA
TCAAGAGACAGCTGGTGGAAACCCGGCAGATCACAAAGCACGTGGCACAGATCCTGGACTCCCGGATGAA
CACTAAGTACGACGAGAATGACAAGCTGATCCGGGAAGTGAAAGTGATCACCCTGAAGTCCAAGCTGGTG
TCCGATTTCCGGAAGGATTTCCAGTTTTACAAAGTGCGCGAGATCAACAACTACCACCACGCCCACGACG
CCTACCTGAACGCCGTCGTGGGAACCGCCCTGATCAAAAAGTACCCTAAGCTGGAAAGCGAGTTCGTGTA
CGGCGACTACAAGGTGTACGACGTGCGGAAGATGATCGCCAAGAGCGAGCAGGAAATCGGCAAGGCTACC
GCCAAGTACTTCTTCTACAGCAACATCATGAACTTTTTCAAGACCGAGATTACCCTGGCCAACGGCGAGA
TCCGGAAGCGGCCTCTGATCGAGACAAACGGCGAAACCGGGGAGATCGTGTGGGATAAGGGCCGGGATTT
TGCCACCGTGCGGAAAGTGCTGAGCATGCCCCAAGTGAATATCGTGAAAAAGACCGAGGTGCAGACAGGC
GGCTTCAGCAAAGAGTCTATCCTGCCCAAGAGGAACAGCGATAAGCTGATCGCCAGAAAGAAGGACTGGG
ACCCTAAGAAGTACGGCGGCTTCGACAGCCCCACCGTGGCCTATTCTGTGCTGGTGGTGGCCAAAGTGGA
AAAGGGCAAGTCCAAGAAACTGAAGAGTGTGAAAGAGCTGCTGGGGATCACCATCATGGAAAGAAGCAGC
TTCGAGAAGAATCCCATCGACTTTCTGGAAGCCAAGGGCTACAAAGAAGTGAAAAAGGACCTGATCATCA
AGCTGCCTAAGTACTCCCTGTTCGAGCTGGAAAACGGCCGGAAGAGAATGCTGGCCTCTGCCGGCGAACT
GCAGAAGGGAAACGAACTGGCCCTGCCCTCCAAATATGTGAACTTCCTGTACCTGGCCAGCCACTATGAG
AAGCTGAAGGGCTCCCCCGAGGATAATGAGCAGAAACAGCTGTTTGTGGAACAGCACAAGCACTACCTGG
ACGAGATCATCGAGCAGATCAGCGAGTTCTCCAAGAGAGTGATCCTGGCCGACGCTAATCTGGACAAAGT
GCTGTCCGCCTACAACAAGCACCGGGATAAGCCCATCAGAGAGCAGGCCGAGAATATCATCCACCTGTTT
ACCCTGACCAATCTGGGAGCCCCTGCCGCCTTCAAGTACTTTGACACCACCATCGACCGGAAGAGGTACA
CCAGCACCAAAGAGGTGCTGGACGCCACCCTGATCCACCAGAGCATCACCGGCCTGTACGAGACACGGAT
CGACCTGTCTCAGCTGGGAGGCGACAAAAGGCCGGCGGCCACGAAAAAGGCCGGCCAGGCAAAAAAGAAA
AAGGAATTCGGCAGTGGAGAGGGCAGAGGAAGTCTGCTAACATGCGGTGACGTCGAGGAGAATCCTGGCC
CAGTGAGCAAGGGCGAGGAGCTGTTCACCGGGGTGGTGCCCATCCTGGTCGAGCTGGACGGCGACGTAAA
CGGCCACAAGTTCAGCGTGTCCGGCGAGGGCGAGGGCGATGCCACCTACGGCAAGCTGACCCTGAAGTTC
ATCTGCACCACCGGCAAGCTGCCCGTGCCCTGGCCCACCCTCGTGACCACCCTGACCTACGGCGTGCAGT
GCTTCAGCCGCTACCCCGACCACATGAAGCAGCACGACTTCTTCAAGTCCGCCATGCCCGAAGGCTACGT
CCAGGAGCGCACCATCTTCTTCAAGGACGACGGCAACTACAAGACCCGCGCCGAGGTGAAGTTCGAGGGC
GACACCCTGGTGAACCGCATCGAGCTGAAGGGCATCGACTTCAAGGAGGACGGCAACATCCTGGGGCACA
AGCTGGAGTACAACTACAACAGCCACAACGTCTATATCATGGCCGACAAGCAGAAGAACGGCATCAAGGT
GAACTTCAAGATCCGCCACAACATCGAGGACGGCAGCGTGCAGCTCGCCGACCACTACCAGCAGAACACC
CCCATCGGCGACGGCCCCGTGCTGCTGCCCGACAACCACTACCTGAGCACCCAGTCCGCCCTGAGCAAAG
ACCCCAACGAGAAGCGCGATCACATGGTCCTGCTGGAGTTCGTGACCGCCGCCGGGATCACTCTCGGCAT
GGACGAGCTGTACAAGGAATTCTAACTAGAGCTCGCTGATCAGCCTCGACTGTGCCTTCTAGTTGCCAGC
CATCTGTTGTTTGCCCCTCCCCCGTGCCTTCCTTGACCCTGGAAGGTGCCACTCCCACTGTCCTTTCCTA
ATAAAATGAGGAAATTGCATCGCATTGTCTGAGTAGGTGTCATTCTATTCTGGGGGGTGGGGTGGGGCAG
GACAGCAAGGGGGAGGATTGGGAAGAGAATAGCAGGCATGCTGGGGAGCGGCCGCAGGAACCCCTAGTGA
TGGAGTTGGCCACTCCCTCTCTGCGCGCTCGCTCGCTCACTGAGGCCGGGCGACCAAAGGTCGCCCGACG
CCCGGGCTTTGCCCGGGCGGCCTCAGTGAGCGAGCGAGCGCGCAGCTGCCTGCAGGGGCGCCTGATGCGG
TATTTTCTCCTTACGCATCTGTGCGGTATTTCACACCGCATA
[95 nt withheld, positions 6763-6857]
T
[46 nt withheld, positions 6859-6904]
C
[141 nt withheld, positions 6906-7046]
CCTTTGACGTTGGAGTCCACGTTCTTT
[37 nt withheld, positions 7074-7110]
ACTCTATCTCGGGCTATTCTTTTGATTTATAAGGGATTTTGCCGATTTCGGTCTATTGGTTAAAAAATGA
GCTGATTTAACAAAAATTTAACGCGAATTTTAACAAAATATTAACGTTTACAATTTTATGGTGCACTCTC
AGTACAATCTGCTCTGATGCCGCATAGTTAAGCCAGCCCCGACACCCGCCAACACCCGCTGACGCGCCCT
GACGGGCTTGTCTGCTCCCGGCATCCGCTTACAGACAAGCTGTGACCGTCTCCGGGAGCTGCATGTGTCA
GAGGTTTTCACCGTCATCACCGAAACGCGCGAGACGAAAGGGCCTCGTGATACGCCTATTTTTATAGGTT
AATGTCATGATAATAATGGTTTCTTAGACGTCAGGTGGCACTTTTCGGGGAAATGTGCGCGGAACCCCTA
TTTGTTTATTTTTCTAAATACATTCAAATATGTATCCGCTCATGAGACAATAACCCTGATAAATGCTTCA
ATAATATTGAAAAAGGAAGAGTATGAGTATTCAACATTTCCGTGTCGCCCTTATTCCCTTTTTTGCGGCA
TTTTGCCTTCCTGTTTTTGCTCACCCAGAAACGCTGGTGAAAGTAAAAGATGCTGAAGATCAGTTGGGTG
CACGAGTGGGTTACATCGAACTGGATCTCAACAGCGGTAAGATCCTTGAGAGTTTTCGCCCCGAAGAACG
TTTTCCAATGATGAGCACTTTTAAAGTTCTGCTATGTGGCGCGGTATTATCCCGTATTGACGCCGGGCAA
GAGCAACTCGGTCGCCGCATACACTATTCTCAGAATGACTTGGTTGAGTACTCACCAGTCACAGAAAAGC
ATCTTACGGATGGCATGACAGTAAGAGAATTATGCAGTGCTGCCATAACCATGAGTGATAACACTGCGGC
CAACTTACTTCTGACAACGATCGGAGGACCGAAGGAGCTAACCGCTTTTTTGCACAACATGGGGGATCAT
GTAACTCGCCTTGATCGTTGGGAACCGGAGCTGAATGAAGCCATACCAAACGACGAGCGTGACACCACGA
TGCCTGTAGCAATGGCAACAACGTTGCGCAAACTATTAACTGGCGAACTACTTACTCTAGCTTCCCGGCA
ACAATTAATAGACTGGATGGAGGCGGATAAAGTTGCAGGACCACTTCTGCGCTCGGCCCTTCCGGCTGGC
TGGTTTATTGCTGATAAATCTGGAGCCGGTGAGCGTGGAAGCCGCGGTATCATTGCAGCACTGGGGCCAG
ATGGTAAGCCCTCCCGTATCGTAGTTATCTACACGACGGGGAGTCAGGCAACTATGGATGAACGAAATAG
ACAGATCGCTGAGATAGGTGCCTCACTGATTAAGCATTGGTAACTGTCAGACCAAGTTTACTCATATATA
CTTTAGATTGATTTAAAACTTCATTTTTAATTTAAAAGGATCTAGGTGAAGATCCTTTTTGATAATCTCA
TGACCAAAATCCCTTAACGTGAGTTTTCGTTCCACTGAGCGTCAGACCCCGTAGAAAAGATCAAAGGATC
TTCTTGAGATCCTTTTTTTCTGCGCGTAATCTGCTGCTTGCAAACAAAAAAACCACCGCTACCAGCGGTG
GTTTGTTTGCCGGATCAAGAGCTACCAACTCTTTTTCCGAAGGTAACTGGCTTCAGCAGAGCGCAGATAC
CAAATACTGTTCTTCTAGTGTAGCCGTAGTTAGGCCACCACTTCAAGAACTCTGTAGCACCGCCTACATA
CCTCGCTCTGCTAATCCTGTTACCAGTGGCTGCTGCCAGTGGCGATAAGTCGTGTCTTACCGGGTTGGAC
TCAAGACGATAGTTACCGGATAAGGCGCAGCGGTCGGGCTGAACGGGGGGTTCGTGCACACAGCCCAGCT
TGGAGCGAACGACCTACACCGAACTGAGATACCTACAGCGTGAGCTATGAGAAAGCGCCACGCTTCCCGA
AGGGAGAAAGGCGGACAGGTATCCGGTAAGCGGCAGGGTCGGAACAGGAGAGCGCACGAGGGAGCTTCCA
GGGGGAAACGCCTGGTATCTTTATAGTCCTGTCGGGTTTCGCCACCTCTGACTTGAGCGTCGATTTTTGT
GATGCTCGTCAGGGGGGCGGAGCCTATGGAAAAACGCCAGCAACGCGGCCTTTTTACGGTTCCTGGCCTT
TTGCTGGCC
Features (pLannotate 1.2.2; 19 found; start..end, strand, type, name):
     15..255     +  promoter       U6 promoter: RNA polymerase III promoter for human U6 snRNA
    283..358     +  misc_RNA       gRNA scaffold: guide RNA scaffold for the Streptococcus pyogenes CRISPR/Cas9 system
    365..408     +  misc_RNA       gRNA scaffold (fragment): guide RNA scaffold for the Streptococcus pyogenes CRISPR/Cas9 system
    455..740     +  enhancer       CMV enhancer: human cytomegalovirus immediate early enhancer; contains an 18-bp deletion relative to the standard CMV enhancer
    742..1019    +  promoter       chicken β-actin promoter: No description available
   1020..1247    +  intron         hybrid intron: hybrid between chicken β-actin (CBA) and minute virus of mice (MMV) introns (Gray et al., 2011)
   1385..2986    +  CDS            Cas9(N): N-terminal portion of Streptococcus pyogenes Cas9 (Zetsche et al., 2015)
   2987..5485    +  CDS            Cas9(C): C-terminal portion of Streptococcus pyogenes Cas9 (Zetsche et al., 2015)
   5486..5533    +  CDS            nucleoplasmin NLS: bipartite nuclear localization signal from nucleoplasmin
   5603..6316    +  CDS            EGFP: EGFP is a basic (constitutively fluorescent) green fluorescent protein published in 1996, derived from Aequorea victoria. It is reported to be a rapidly-maturing weak dimer with moderate acid sensitivity.
   6350..6461    +  polyA_signal   bGH poly(A) signal: bovine growth hormone polyadenylation signal
   6566..6706    +  repeat_region  AAV2 ITR: inverted terminal repeat of adeno-associated virus serotype 2 inverted
   6711..6762    -  misc_feature   bom (fragment): basis of mobility region from pBR322
   6781..7236    +  rep_origin     f1 ori (sequence partly withheld): f1 bacteriophage origin of replication; arrow indicates direction of (+) strand synthesis
   7237..7286    -  misc_feature   bom (fragment): basis of mobility region from pBR322
   7388..7423    -  CDS            rop (fragment): Rop protein, which maintains plasmids at low copy number; rop
   7518..7622    +  promoter       AmpR promoter: bla
   7623..8483    +  CDS            AmpR: β-lactamase; bla; confers resistance to ampicillin, carbenicillin, and related antibiotics
   8654..9242    +  rep_origin     ori: high-copy-number ColE1/pMB1/pBR322/pUC origin of replication
