[The description below was written by a language model from this plasmid's Addgene catalogue record and pLannotate feature annotations shown in this document.]
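Description:
PX458_THRA_iso1_1 is a CRISPR plasmid built on the PX458 backbone, an all-in-one mammalian expression vector that delivers both a single guide RNA and Streptococcus pyogenes Cas9 by transfection. It is propagated in E. coli as a high-copy plasmid through a ColE1/pUC-type origin and selected with ampicillin via the β-lactamase gene. An f1 phage origin is also present. The feature table additionally picks up a single AAV2 inverted terminal repeat and small fragments of bom and rop, which are backbone remnants rather than functional modules. With only one ITR annotated, the plasmid is not an AAV packaging construct.

The payload consists of two expression units. A human U6 RNA polymerase III promoter drives the guide RNA, with the inserted spacer lying between the promoter and the S. pyogenes gRNA scaffold. The guide is directed at the 3′ end of the human THRA isoform 1 coding region. Downstream, a hybrid CMV enhancer/chicken β-actin promoter with a hybrid intron drives Cas9, which is annotated as contiguous N- and C-terminal portions that together make up the full-length protein. Cas9 is followed by a nucleoplasmin nuclear localization signal and an EGFP coding sequence, and the unit ends in a bovine growth hormone polyadenylation signal. The element linking Cas9 to EGFP is not annotated in the feature table. EGFP allows transfected cells to be identified or sorted by fluorescence.

According to the record and its associated publication, the guide was designed for CRISPR epitope tagging ChIP-seq. In that approach, a Cas9 cut near the 3′ end of a DNA-binding protein gene promotes insertion of an epitope tag at the endogenous locus from a separately supplied donor, so the tagged factor can be profiled by chromatin immunoprecipitation.
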