Addgene plasmid #128245: PX458_THRA_iso1_1
Purpose: Encodes gRNA for 3' target of human THRA_iso1
Depositing lab: Richard M. Myers. Depositing organization: HudsonAlpha Institute for Biotechnology. Publication: CETCh-seq: CRISPR epitope tagging ChIP-seq of DNA-binding proteins. Savic D, Partridge EC, Newberry KM, Smith SB, Meadows SK, Roberts BS, Mackiewicz M, Mendenhall EM, Myers RM. Genome Res. 2015 Sep 9. 10.1101/gr.193540.115 PubMed 26355004.
Backbone
  Vector backbone: PX458
  Vector type: CRISPR
Growth in bacteria
  Bacterial resistance: Ampicillin, 100 μg/mL
  Growth temperature: 37°C
  Growth strain: DH5alpha
  Copy number: High Copy
Gene/Insert
  Gene/Insert name: THRA_iso1 gRNA
  gRNA/shRNA sequence: GGAAGTCTAAAGCCTCAGG
  Species: H. sapiens (human)
  Cloning method: Restriction Enzyme; 5′ cloning site Unknown (unknown if destroyed)
Terms and licenses: Academic/Nonprofit Terms; Industry Terms: Not Available to Industry
How to cite: PX458_THRA_iso1_1 was a gift from Richard M. Myers (Addgene plasmid # 128245 ; http://n2t.net/addgene:128245 ; RRID:Addgene_128245)
